>Addgene plasmid #132608 | pET28a-human Beta-catenin R1C (138–781) | addgene full sequence | sequence record 259529 | Addgene NGS Result
CTGGTGCCGCGCGGCAGCCATATGGCTAGCATGACTGGTGGACAGCAAATGGGTCGCGGATCCGAAAACC
TGTATTTTCAGGGCAACTTGATTAACTATCAAGATGATGCAGAACTTGCC
[1542 nt withheld, positions 121-1662]
GAGGACAAGCCACAAGATTACAAGAAACGGCTTTCAGTTGAGCTGACCAGCTCTCTCTTCAGAACAGAGC
CAATGGCTTGGAATGAGACTGCTGATCTTGGACTTGATATTGGTGCCCAGGGAGAACCCCTTGGATATCG
CCAGGATGATCCTAGCTATCGTTCTTTTCACTCTGGTGGATATGGCCAGGATGCCTTGGGTATGGACCCC
ATGATGGAACATGAGATGGGTGGCCACCACCCTGGTGCTGACTATCCAGTTGATGGGCTGCCAGATCTGG
GGCATGCCCAGGACCTCATGGATGGGCTGCCTCCAGGTGACAGCAATCAGCTGGCCTGGTTTGATACTGA
CCTGTAACTCGAGCACCACCACCACCACCACTGAGATCCGGCTGCTAACAAAGCCCGAAAGGAAGCTGAG
TTGGCTGCTGCCACCGCTGAGCAATAACTAGCATAACCCCTTGGGGCCTCTAAACGGGTCTTGAGGGGTT
TTTTGCTGAAAGGAGGAACTATATCCGGATTGGCGAATGGG
[124 nt withheld, positions 2194-2317]
C
[91 nt withheld, positions 2319-2409]
A
[49 nt withheld, positions 2411-2459]
CCTTTGACGTTGGAGTCCACGTTCTTT
[37 nt withheld, positions 2487-2523]
ACCCTATCTCGGTCTATTCTTTTGATTTATAAGGGATTTTGCCGATTTCGGCCTATTGGTTAAAAAATGA
GCTGATTTAACAAAAATTTAACGCGAATTTTAACAAAATATTAACGCTTACAATTTAGGTGGCACTTTTC
GGGGAAATGTGCGCGGAACCCCTATTTGTTTATTTTTCTAAATACATTCAAATATGTATCCGCTCATGAA
TTAATTCTTAGAAAAACTCATCGAGCATCAAATGAAACTGCAATTTATTCATATCAGGATTATCAATACC
ATATTTTTGAAAAAGCCGTTTCTGTAATGAAGGAGAAAACTCACCGAGGCAGTTCCATAGGATGGCAAGA
TCCTGGTATCGGTCTGCGATTCCGACTCGTCCAACATCAATACAACCTATTAATTTCCCCTCGTCAAAAA
TAAGGTTATCAAGTGAGAAATCACCATGAGTGACGACTGAATCCGGTGAGAATGGCAAAAGTTTATGCAT
TTCTTTCCAGACTTGTTCAACAGGCCAGCCATTACGCTCGTCATCAAAATCACTCGCATCAACCAAACCG
TTATTCATTCGTGATTGCGCCTGAGCGAGACGAAATACGCGATCGCTGTTAAAAGGACAATTACAAACAG
GAATCGAATGCAACCGGCGCAGGAACACTGCCAGCGCATCAACAATATTTTCACCTGAATCAGGATATTC
TTCTAATACCTGGAATGCTGTTTTCCCGGGGATCGCAGTGGTGAGTAACCATGCATCATCAGGAGTACGG
ATAAAATGCTTGATGGTCGGAAGAGGCATAAATTCCGTCAGCCAGTTTAGTCTGACCATCTCATCTGTAA
CATCATTGGCAACGCTACCTTTGCCATGTTTCAGAAACAACTCTGGCGCATCGGGCTTCCCATACAATCG
ATAGATTGTCGCACCTGATTGCCCGACATTATCGCGAGCCCATTTATACCCATATAAATCAGCATCCATG
TTGGAATTTAATCGCGGCCTAGAGCAAGACGTTTCCCGTTGAATATGGCTCATAACACCCCTTGTATTAC
TGTTTATGTAAGCAGACAGTTTTATTGTTCATGACCAAAATCCCTTAACGTGAGTTTTCGTTCCACTGAG
CGTCAGACCCCGTAGAAAAGATCAAAGGATCTTCTTGAGATCCTTTTTTTCTGCGCGTAATCTGCTGCTT
GCAAACAAAAAAACCACCGCTACCAGCGGTGGTTTGTTTGCCGGATCAAGAGCTACCAACTCTTTTTCCG
AAGGTAACTGGCTTCAGCAGAGCGCAGATACCAAATACTGTCCTTCTAGTGTAGCCGTAGTTAGGCCACC
ACTTCAAGAACTCTGTAGCACCGCCTACATACCTCGCTCTGCTAATCCTGTTACCAGTGGCTGCTGCCAG
TGGCGATAAGTCGTGTCTTACCGGGTTGGACTCAAGACGATAGTTACCGGATAAGGCGCAGCGGTCGGGC
TGAACGGGGGGTTCGTGCACACAGCCCAGCTTGGAGCGAACGACCTACACCGAACTGAGATACCTACAGC
GTGAGCTATGAGAAAGCGCCACGCTTCCCGAAGGGAGAAAGGCGGACAGGTATCCGGTAAGCGGCAGGGT
CGGAACAGGAGAGCGCACGAGGGAGCTTCCAGGGGGAAACGCCTGGTATCTTTATAGTCCTGTCGGGTTT
CGCCACCTCTGACTTGAGCGTCGATTTTTGTGATGCTCGTCAGGGGGGCGGAGCCTATGGAAAAACGCCA
GCAACGCGGCCTTTTTACGGTTCCTGGCCTTTTGCTGGCCTTTTGCTCACATGTTCTTTCCTGCGTTATC
CCCTGATTCTGTGGATAACCGTATTACCGCCTTTGAGTGAGCTGATACCGCTCGCCGCAGCCGAACGACC
GAGCGCAGCGAGTCAGTGAGCGAGGAAGCGGAAGAGCGCCTGATGCGGTATTTTCTCCTTACGCATCTGT
GCGGTATTTCACACCGCAATGGTGCACTCTCAGTACAATCTGCTCTGATGCCGCATAGTTAAGCCAGTAT
ACACTCCGCTATCGCTACGTGACTGGGTCATGGCTGCGCCCCGACACCCGCCAACACCCGCTGACGCGCC
CTGACGGGCTTGTCTGCTCCCGGCATCCGCTTACAGACAAGCTGTGACCGTCTCCGGGAGCTGCATGTGT
CAGAGGTTTTCACCGTCATCACCGAAACGCGCGAGGCAGCTGCGGTAAAGCTCATCAGCGTGGTCGTGAA
GCGATTCACAGATGTCTGCCTGTTCATCCGCGTCCAGCTCGTTGAGTTTCTCCAGAAGCGTTAATGTCTG
GCTTCTGATAAAGCGGGCCATGTTAAGGGCGGTTTTTTCCTGTTTGGTCACTGATGCCTCCGTGTAAGGG
GGATTTCTGTTCATGGGGGTAATGATACCGATGAAACGAGAGAGGATGCTCACGATACGGGTTACTGATG
ATGAACATGCCCGGTTACTGGAACGTTGTGAGGGTAAACAACTGGCGGTATGGATGCGGCGGGACCAGAG
AAAAATCACTCAGGGTCAATGCCAGCGCTTCGTTAATACAGATGTAGGTGTTCCACAGGGTAGCCAGCAG
CATCCTGCGATGCAGATCCGGAACATAATGGTGCAGGGCGCTGACTTCCGCGTTTCCAGACTTTACGAAA
CACGGAAACCGAAGACCATTCATGTTGTTGCTCAGGTCGCAGACGTTTTGCAGCAGCAGTCGCTTCACGT
TCGCTCGCGTATCGGTGATTCATTCTGCTAACCAGTAAGGCAACCCCGCCAGCCTAGCCGGGTCCTCAAC
GACAGGAGCACGATCATGCGCACCCGTGGGGCCGCCATGCCGGCGATAATGGCCTGCTTCTCGCCGAAAC
GTTTGGTGGCGGGACCAGTGACGAAGGCTTGAGCGAGGGCGTGCAAGATTCCGAATACCGCAAGCGACAG
GCCGATCATCGTCGCGCTCCAGCGAAAGCGGTCCTCGCCGAAAATGACCCAGAGCGCTGCCGGCACCTGT
CCTACGAGTTGCATGATAAAGAAGACAGTCATAAGTGCGGCGACGATAGTCATGCCCCGCGCCCACCGGA
AGGAGCTGACTGGGTTGAAGGCTCTCAAGGGCATCGGTCGAGATCCCGGTGCCTAATGAGTGAGCTAACT
TACATTAATTGCGTTGCGCTCACTGCCCGCTTTCCAGTCGGGAAACCTGTCGTGCCAGCTGCATTAATGA
ATCGGCCAACGCGCGGGGAGAGGCGGTTTGCGTATTGGGCGCCAGGGTGGTTTTTCTTTTCACCAGTGAG
ACGGGCAACAGCTGATTGCCCTTCACCGCCTGGCCCTGAGAGAGTTGCAGCAAGCGGTCCACGCTGGTTT
GCCCCAGCAGGCGAAAATCCTGTTTGATGGTGGTTAACGGCGGGATATAACATGAGCTGTCTTCGGTATC
GTCGTATCCCACTACCGAGATATCCGCACCAACGCGCAGCCCGGACTCGGTAATGGCGCGCATTGCGCCC
AGCGCCATCTGATCGTTGGCAACCAGCATCGCAGTGGGAACGATGCCCTCATTCAGCATTTGCATGGTTT
GTTGAAAACCGGACATGGCACTCCAGTCGCCTTCCCGTTCCGCTATCGGCTGAATTTGATTGCGAGTGAG
ATATTTATGCCAGCCAGCCAGACGCAGACGCGCCGAGACAGAACTTAATGGGCCCGCTAACAGCGCGATT
TGCTGGTGACCCAATGCGACCAGATGCTCCACGCCCAGTCGCGTACCGTCTTCATGGGAGAAAATAATAC
TGTTGATGGGTGTCTGGTCAGAGACATCAAGAAATAACGCCGGAACATTAGTGCAGGCAGCTTCCACAGC
AATGGCATCCTGGTCATCCAGCGGATAGTTAATGATCAGCCCACTGACGCGTTGCGCGAGAAGATTGTGC
ACCGCCGCTTTACAGGCTTCGACGCCGCTTCGTTCTACCATCGACACCACCACGCTGGCACCCAGTTGAT
CGGCGCGAGATTTAATCGCCGCGACAATTTGCGACGGCGCGTGCAGGGCCAGACTGGAGGTGGCAACGCC
AATCAGCAACGACTGTTTGCCCGCCAGTTGTTGTGCCACGCGGTTGGGAATGTAATTCAGCTCCGCCATC
GCCGCTTCCACTTTTTCCCGCGTTTTCGCAGAAACGTGGCTGGCCTGGTTCACCACGCGGGAAACGGTCT
GATAAGAGACACCGGCATACTCTGCGACATCGTATAACGTTACTGGTTTCACATTCACCACCCTGAATTG
ACTCTCTTCCGGGCGCTATCATGCCATACCGCGAAAGGTTTTGCGCCATTCGATGGTGTCCGGGATCTCG
ACGCTCTCCCTTATGCGACTCCTGCATTAGGAAGCAGCCCAGTAGTAGGTTGAGGCCGTTGAGCACCGCC
GCCGCAAGGAATGGTGCATGCAAGGAGATGGCGCCCAACAGTCCCCCGGCCACGGGGCCTGCCACCATAC
CCACGCCGAAACAAGCGCTCATGAGCCCGAAGTGGCGAGCCCGATCTTCCCCATCGGTGATGTCGGCGAT
ATAGGCGCCAGCAACCGCACCTGTGGCGCCGGTGATGCCGGCCACGATGCGTCCGGCGTAGAGGATCGAG
ATCTCGATCCCGCGAAATTAATACGACTCACTATAGGGGAATTGTGAGCGGATAACAATTCCCCTCTAGA
AATAATTTTGTTTAACTTTAAGAAGGAGATATACCATGGGCAGCAGCCATCATCATCATCATCACAGCAG
CGGC
Features (pLannotate 1.2.2; 23 found; start..end, strand, type, name):
      1..18      +  CDS            thrombin site: thrombin recognition and cleavage site
     22..54      +  CDS            T7 tag (gene 10 leader): leader peptide from bacteriophage T7 gene 10 promotes efficient translation in E. coli
     64..84      +  CDS            TEV site: tobacco etch virus (TEV) protease recognition and cleavage site
     85..2019    +  CDS            CTNNB1 (fragment) (sequence partly withheld): protein involved both in cell-cell adhesion as part of the cadherin protein complex, and in gene transcription as part of the Wnt signaling pathway; CTNNB1; also known as catenin beta-1; related to Drosophila armadillo
   2026..2043    +  CDS            9xHis (fragment): 9xHis affinity tag
   2053..2102    +  CDS            SET1 (fragment): solubility-enhancement tag derived from T7 phage gene 10B
   2110..2157    +  terminator     T7 terminator: transcription terminator for bacteriophage T7 RNA polymerase
   2194..2622    +  rep_origin     f1 ori (sequence partly withheld): f1 bacteriophage origin of replication; arrow indicates direction of (+) strand synthesis
   2675..2732    +  promoter       AmpR promoter (fragment): bla
   2741..3556    -  CDS            KanR: aminoglycoside phosphotransferase; aph(3')-Ia; confers resistance to kanamycin in bacteria or G418 (Geneticin®) in eukaryotes
   3678..4266    +  rep_origin     ori: high-copy-number ColE1/pMB1/pBR322/pUC origin of replication
   4452..4591    -  misc_feature   bom: basis of mobility region from pBR322
   4693..4884    -  CDS            rop: Rop protein, which maintains plasmids at low copy number; rop
   4901..5281    +  CDS            YPB1_ECOLX: Protein predicted: Swiss-Prot protein existence level 4. From Escherichia coli.
   5353..5644    -  CDS            TcR (fragment): tetracycline efflux protein; tet; confers resistance to tetracycline
   5659..5680    -  protein_bind   CAP binding site: CAP binding activates transcription in the presence of cAMP. E. coli catabolite activator protein
   5693..6775    -  CDS            lacI: lac repressor; lacI; The lac repressor binds to the lac operator to inhibit transcription in E. coli. This inhibition can be relieved by adding lactose or isopropyl-β-D-thiogalactopyranoside (IPTG).
   6776..6853    -  promoter       lacI promoter: lacI
   6861..7140    -  CDS            TcR (fragment): tetracycline efflux protein; tet; confers resistance to tetracycline
   7162..7180    +  promoter       T7 promoter: promoter for bacteriophage T7 RNA polymerase
   7181..7205    +  protein_bind   lac operator: The lac repressor binds to the lac operator to inhibit transcription in E. coli. This inhibition can be relieved by adding lactose or isopropyl-β-D-thiogalactopyranoside (IPTG). lac repressor encoded by lacI
   7220..7242    +  RBS            RBS: efficient ribosome binding site from bacteriophage T7 gene 10 (Olins and Rangwala, 1989)
   7261..7277    +  CDS            capTEV™ (fragment): composite tag for in vivo biotinylation, TEV protease cleavage, and 6xHis tagging
