[The description below was written by a language model from this plasmid's Addgene catalogue record and pLannotate feature annotations shown in this document.]
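Description:
pET28a-human Beta-catenin R1C (138–781) is a bacterial expression plasmid built on the pET-28a backbone for producing a truncated form of human β-catenin (CTNNB1) in E. coli. The 7,287-nt sequence carries a ColE1/pBR322-type origin together with the rop gene and bom region, an f1 phage origin, and an aminoglycoside phosphotransferase gene conferring kanamycin resistance for selection. Short annotated tetracycline-resistance fragments and a predicted E. coli ORF appear to be pBR322-derived backbone remnants rather than functional elements.

Expression is driven by a T7 promoter immediately followed by a lac operator and the strong T7 gene 10 ribosome binding site. The plasmid-encoded lacI repressor keeps the cassette silent until IPTG is added in a host that supplies T7 RNA polymerase, and a T7 terminator closes the transcription unit. The reading frame begins near the end of the circular numbering, with a short His-tag-like match (annotated as a capTEV fragment). It continues across the origin through a thrombin site, the T7 gene 10 leader tag and a TEV protease site placed directly before the CTNNB1 fragment. This arrangement suggests an N-terminal affinity tag that can be removed with TEV protease to leave nearly native protein. A His-tag sequence is also annotated just downstream of the insert, as in the parent vector, but the record does not show whether a stop codon precedes it. The insert, residues 138–781, is named R1C, which presumably refers to the span from the first armadillo repeat to the C-terminus. The associated publication describes a β-catenin crystal structure, so the plasmid is suited to producing recombinant protein for structural and biochemical studies.
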