Addgene plasmid #132608: pET28a-human Beta-catenin R1C (138–781)
Purpose: expresses human beta-catenin R1C (138–781) in E. coli
Depositing lab: Wenqing Xu. Depositing organization: University of Washington. Publication: Crystal structure of a full-length beta-catenin. Xing Y, Takemaru K, Liu J, Berndt JD, Zheng JJ, Moon RT, Xu W. Structure. 2008 Mar;16(3):478-87. doi: 10.1016/j.str.2007.12.021. PubMed 18334222.
Backbone
  Vector backbone: pET-28a
  Vector type: Bacterial Expression
Growth in bacteria
  Bacterial resistance: Kanamycin, 50 μg/mL
  Growth temperature: 37°C
  Growth strain: DH5alpha
  Copy number: Unknown
Gene/Insert
  Gene/Insert name: Beta-catenin R1C (138–781)
  Species: H. sapiens (human)
Terms and licenses: Academic/Nonprofit Terms; Industry Terms: Not Available to Industry
How to cite: pET28a-human Beta-catenin R1C (138–781) was a gift from Wenqing Xu (Addgene plasmid # 132608 ; http://n2t.net/addgene:132608 ; RRID:Addgene_132608)
